>Addgene plasmid #106831 | gh169 | addgene full sequence | sequence record 221379 | Addgene Assembled Full Sequence
CTAAATTGTAAGCGTTAATATTTTGTTAAAATTCGCGTTAAATTTTTGTTAAATCAGCTCATTTTTTAAC
CAATAGGCCGAAATCGGCAAAATCCCTTATAAATCAAAAGAATAGACCGAGATAGGGTTGAGTGGCCGCT
ACAGGGCGCTCCCATTCGCCATTCAGGCTGCGCAACTGTTGGGAAGGGCGTTTCGGTGCGGGCCTCTTCG
CTATTACGCCAGCTGGCGAAAGGGGGATGTGCTGCAAGGCGATTAAGTTGGGTAACGCCAGGGTTTTCCC
AGTCACGACGTTGTAAAACGACGGCCAGTGAGCGCGACGTAATACGACTCACTATAGGGCGAATTGGCGG
AAGGCCGTCAAGGCCACGTGTCTTGTCCAGAGCTCGATATCGAATTCGAGGGCCTATTTCCCATGATTCC
TTCATATTTGCATATACGATACAAGGCTGTTAGAGAGATAATTGGAATTAATTTGACTGTAAACACAAAG
ATATTAGTACAAAATACGTGACGTAGAAAGTAATAATTTCTTGGGTAGTTTGCAGTTTTAAAATTATGTT
TTAAAATGGACTATCATATGCTTACCGTAACTTGAAAGTATTTCGATTTCTTGGCTTTATATATCTTGTG
GAAAGGACGAAACACCGAATGTGCCCTCCCAGACAATGTTTTAGAGCTAGAAATAGCAAGTTAAAATAAG
GCTAGTCCGTTATCAACTTGAAAAAGTGGCACCGAGTCGGTGCTTTTTTTGGTACCTGGAGCACAAGACT
GGCCTCATGGGCCTTCCGCTCACTGCCCGCTTTCCAGTCGGGAAACCTGTCGTGCCAGCTGCATTAACAT
GGTCATAGCTGTTTCCTTGCGTATTGGGCGCTCTCCGCTTCCTCGCTCACTGACTCGCTGCGCTCGGTCG
TTCGGGTAAAGCCTGGGGTGCCTAATGAGCAAAAGGCCAGCAAAAGGCCAGGAACCGTAAAAAGGCCGCG
TTGCTGGCGTTTTTCCATAGGCTCCGCCCCCCTGACGAGCATCACAAAAATCGACGCTCAAGTCAGAGGT
GGCGAAACCCGACAGGACTATAAAGATACCAGGCGTTTCCCCCTGGAAGCTCCCTCGTGCGCTCTCCTGT
TCCGACCCTGCCGCTTACCGGATACCTGTCCGCCTTTCTCCCTTCGGGAAGCGTGGCGCTTTCTCATAGC
TCACGCTGTAGGTATCTCAGTTCGGTGTAGGTCGTTCGCTCCAAGCTGGGCTGTGTGCACGAACCCCCCG
TTCAGCCCGACCGCTGCGCCTTATCCGGTAACTATCGTCTTGAGTCCAACCCGGTAAGACACGACTTATC
GCCACTGGCAGCAGCCACTGGTAACAGGATTAGCAGAGCGAGGTATGTAGGCGGTGCTACAGAGTTCTTG
AAGTGGTGGCCTAACTACGGCTACACTAGAAGAACAGTATTTGGTATCTGCGCTCTGCTGAAGCCAGTTA
CCTTCGGAAAAAGAGTTGGTAGCTCTTGATCCGGCAAACAAACCACCGCTGGTAGCGGTGGTTTTTTTGT
TTGCAAGCAGCAGATTACGCGCAGAAAAAAAGGATCTCAAGAAGATCCTTTGATCTTTTCTACGGGGTCT
GACGCTCAGTGGAACGAAAACTCACGTTAAGGGATTTTGGTCATGAGATTATCAAAAAGGATCTTCACCT
AGATCCTTTTAAATTAAAAATGAAGTTTTAAATCAATCTAAAGTATATATGAGTAAACTTGGTCTGACAG
TTACCAATGCTTAATCAGTGAGGCACCTATCTCAGCGATCTGTCTATTTCGTTCATCCATAGTTGCCTGA
CTCCCCGTCGTGTAGATAACTACGATACGGGAGGGCTTACCATCTGGCCCCAGTGCTGCAATGATACCGC
GAGAACCACGCTCACCGGCTCCAGATTTATCAGCAATAAACCAGCCAGCCGGAAGGGCCGAGCGCAGAAG
TGGTCCTGCAACTTTATCCGCCTCCATCCAGTCTATTAATTGTTGCCGGGAAGCTAGAGTAAGTAGTTCG
CCAGTTAATAGTTTGCGCAACGTTGTTGCCATTGCTACAGGCATCGTGGTGTCACGCTCGTCGTTTGGTA
TGGCTTCATTCAGCTCCGGTTCCCAACGATCAAGGCGAGTTACATGATCCCCCATGTTGTGCAAAAAAGC
GGTTAGCTCCTTCGGTCCTCCGATCGTTGTCAGAAGTAAGTTGGCCGCAGTGTTATCACTCATGGTTATG
GCAGCACTGCATAATTCTCTTACTGTCATGCCATCCGTAAGATGCTTTTCTGTGACTGGTGAGTACTCAA
CCAAGTCATTCTGAGAATAGTGTATGCGGCGACCGAGTTGCTCTTGCCCGGCGTCAATACGGGATAATAC
CGCGCCACATAGCAGAACTTTAAAAGTGCTCATCATTGGAAAACGTTCTTCGGGGCGAAAACTCTCAAGG
ATCTTACCGCTGTTGAGATCCAGTTCGATGTAACCCACTCGTGCACCCAACTGATCTTCAGCATCTTTTA
CTTTCACCAGCGTTTCTGGGTGAGCAAAAACAGGAAGGCAAAATGCCGCAAAAAAGGGAATAAGGGCGAC
ACGGAAATGTTGAATACTCATACTCTTCCTTTTTCAATATTATTGAAGCATTTATCAGGGTTATTGTCTC
ATGAGCGGATACATATTTGAATGTATTTAGAAAAATAAACAAATAGGGGTTCCGCGCACATTTCCCCGAA
AAGTGCCAC
Features (pLannotate 1.2.2; 10 found; start..end, strand, type, name):
      3..134     -  rep_origin     M13 ori (fragment): M13 bacteriophage origin of replication; arrow indicates direction of (+) strand synthesis
    155..311     -  CDS            lacZα (fragment): LacZα fragment of β-galactosidase; lacZ fragment
    320..338     +  promoter       T7 promoter: promoter for bacteriophage T7 RNA polymerase
    398..638     +  promoter       U6 promoter: RNA polymerase III promoter for human U6 snRNA
    668..743     +  misc_RNA       gRNA scaffold: guide RNA scaffold for the Streptococcus pyogenes CRISPR/Cas9 system
    790..837     -  CDS            lacI (fragment): lac repressor; lacI; The lac repressor binds to the lac operator to inhibit transcription in E. coli. This inhibition can be relieved by adding lactose or isopropyl-β-D-thiogalactopyranoside (IPTG).
    874..914     -  rep_origin     RSF ori (fragment): Plasmids containing the RSF 1030 origin of replication can be propagated in E. coli cells that contain additional plasmids with compatible origins.
    992..1580    -  rep_origin     ori: high-copy-number ColE1/pMB1/pBR322/pUC origin of replication
   1751..2611    -  CDS            AmpR: β-lactamase; bla; confers resistance to ampicillin, carbenicillin, and related antibiotics
   2612..2716    -  promoter       AmpR promoter: bla
