[The description below was written by a language model from this plasmid's Addgene catalogue record and pLannotate feature annotations shown in this document.]
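Description:
gh169 is a small mammalian-expression plasmid (about 2.7 kb in the assembled sequence) built on the EPB104 guide RNA backbone and designed to express a single CRISPR guide RNA directed against human ABO, the glycosyltransferase gene underlying the ABO blood group system. It belongs to a validated gRNA collection covering the human glycosyltransferase genes. In bacteria it is maintained at high copy number through a ColE1/pUC-type origin and selected with ampicillin via a β-lactamase gene driven by its native bla promoter.

The functional cassette consists of the human U6 promoter, an RNA polymerase III promoter suited to producing short, uncapped transcripts, followed by a gap of roughly 30 nt that is positioned to hold the 20-nt ABO-targeting spacer, and then the Streptococcus pyogenes Cas9 gRNA scaffold. Transcription therefore yields a complete single guide RNA that can direct SpCas9 to the ABO locus. The plasmid carries no Cas9 coding sequence and no mammalian selection marker or reporter among the annotated features, so the nuclease must be supplied separately, for example from a co-transfected plasmid or a Cas9-expressing cell line.

A T7 promoter lies upstream of the U6 cassette and corresponds to the region used for sequencing the insert. The remaining annotations (partial M13 origin, lacZα, lacI and RSF origin fragments) are short remnants of the parental cloning vector and are unlikely to be functional. The spacer was inserted by restriction cloning, although the sites used are not recorded. Typical use is the knockout or editing of ABO in human cells for glycosylation studies.
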