Addgene plasmid #106831: gh169
Purpose: expression of gRNA targeting ABO
Depositing lab: Eric-Paul Bennett. Depositing organization: University of Copenhagen. Publication: A validated gRNA library for CRISPR/Cas9 targeting of the human glycosyltransferase genome. Narimatsu Y, Joshi HJ, Zhang Y, Gomes C, Chen YH, Lorenzetti F, Furukawa S, Schjoldager K, Hansen L, Clausen H, Bennett EP, Wandall HH. Glycobiology. 2018 Jan 5. pii: 4791732. doi: 10.1093/glycob/cwx101. PubMed 29315387.
Backbone
  Vector backbone: EPB104
  Backbone manufacturer: Eric-Paul Bennett (Addgene plasmid # 68369)
  Backbone size w/o insert (bp): 2376
  Vector type: Mammalian Expression
Growth in bacteria
  Bacterial resistance: Ampicillin, 100 μg/mL
  Growth temperature: 37°C
  Growth strain: DH5alpha
  Copy number: High Copy
Gene/Insert
  Gene/Insert name: ABO
  gRNA/shRNA sequence: AATGTGCCCTCCCAGACAAT
  Species: H. sapiens (human)
  Entrez Gene: ABO (a.k.a. A3GALNT, A3GALT1, GTB, NAGAT)
  Cloning method: Restriction Enzyme; 5′ cloning site unknown (unknown if destroyed); 3′ cloning site unknown (unknown if destroyed)
  Sequencing primers: 5′ T7NP
Terms and licenses: Academic/Nonprofit Terms; Industry Terms: Not Available to Industry
How to cite: gh169 was a gift from Eric-Paul Bennett (Addgene plasmid # 106831 ; http://n2t.net/addgene:106831 ; RRID:Addgene_106831)
