>Addgene plasmid #106831 | gh169 | addgene partial sequence | sequence record 221380 | hU6-F 5'-GAGGGCCTATTTCCCATGATT-3'
GGAATTAATTTGACTGTAAACACAAAGATATTAGTACAAAATACGTGACGTAGAAAGTAATAATTTCTTG
GGTAGTTTGCAGTTTTAAAATTATGTTTTAAAATGGACTATCATATGCTTACCGTAACTTGAAAGTATTT
CGATTTCTTGGCTTTATATATCTTGTGGAAAGGACGAAACACCGAATGTGCCCTCCCAGACAATGTTTTA
GAGCTAGAAATAGCAAGTTAAAATAAGGCTAGTCCGTTATCAACTTGAAAAAGTGGCACCGAGTCGGTGC
TTTTTTTGGTACCTGGAGCACAAGACTGGCCTCATGGGCCTTCCGCTCACTGCCCGCTTTCCAGTCGGGA
AACCTGTCGTGCCAGCTGCATTAACATGGTCATAGCTGTTTCCTTGCGTATTGGGCGCTCTCCGCTTCCT
CGCTCACTGACTCGCTGCGCTCGGTCGTTCGGGTAAAGCCTGGGGTGCCTAATGAGCAAAAGGCCAGCAA
AAGGCCAGGAACCGTAAAAAGGCCGCGTTGCTGGCGTTTTTCCATAGGCTCCGCCCCCCTGACGAGCATC
ACAAAAATCGACGCTCAAGTCAGAGGTGGCGAAACCCGACAGGACTATAAAGATACCAGGCGTTTCCCCC
TGGAAGCTCCCTCGTGCGCTCTCCTGTTCCGACCCTGCCGCTTACCGGATACCTGTCCGCCTTTCTCCCT
TCGGGAAGCGTGGCGCTTTCTCATAGCTCACGCTGTAGGTATCTCAGTTCGGTGTAGGTCGTTCGCTCCA
AGCTGGGCTGTGTGCACGAACCCCCCGTTCAGCCCGACCGCTGCGCCTTATCCGGTAACTATCGTCTTGA
GTCCAACCCGGTAAGACACGACTTATCGCCACTGGCAGCAGCCACTGGTAACAGGATTAGCAGAGCGAGG
TATGTAGGCGGTGCTACAGAGTTCTTGAAGTGGTGG
